Addgene plasmid #62550: pMF440
Purpose: Broad host range plasmid for constitutive expression of mCherry. Designed for expression in Pseudomonas aeruginosa.
Depositing lab: Michael Franklin. Depositing organization: Montana State University.
Backbone
  Vector backbone: pKK233-2
  Backbone manufacturer: Pharmacia
  Vector type: Bacterial Expression
Growth in bacteria
  Bacterial resistance: Ampicillin, 100 μg/mL
  Growth temperature: 37°C
  Growth strain: DH5alpha
  Copy number: Unknown
Gene/Insert
  Gene/Insert name: mCherry
  Species: Synthetic
  Promoter: trc
  Cloning method: Unknown
  Sequencing primers: 5′ M13pUC-Rev
Terms and licenses: Academic/Nonprofit Terms; Industry Terms: Not Available to Industry
Depositor comments: See Nagant, et al. for an example of use of this plasmid (Microbiologyopen. 2013 Apr;2(2):318-25)
How to cite: pMF440 was a gift from Michael Franklin (Addgene plasmid # 62550 ; http://n2t.net/addgene:62550 ; RRID:Addgene_62550)
