[The description below was written by a language model from this plasmid's Addgene catalogue record and pLannotate feature annotations shown in this document.]
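Description:
pMF440 is a broad-host-range bacterial expression plasmid of about 8.5 kb, built on the pKK233-2 backbone and designed for constitutive production of the red fluorescent protein mCherry in Pseudomonas aeruginosa. It carries two replication systems. A ColE1/pMB1-type origin, accompanied by the pBR322 bom region and the rop copy-number regulator, supports maintenance in E. coli. The pRO1600 oriV together with its cognate Rep protein allows replication in Pseudomonas and related hosts. An incP oriT with flanking traJ (partial) and traK sequences should allow the plasmid to be mobilised by conjugation from a donor that supplies the transfer functions in trans. Selection relies on an intact β-lactamase gene (AmpR) under its own promoter, which confers resistance to ampicillin and carbenicillin. The annotation also picks up several β-lactamase fragments, a truncated tetracycline resistance gene and a partial tet promoter. These appear to be remnants of the plasmid's assembly rather than functional markers.

The expression cassette places the mCherry coding sequence downstream of the strong hybrid trc promoter and a lac operator. It is followed by the 5S rRNA segment and the rrnB T1 and T2 transcription terminators typical of pKK-series vectors. No lacI gene is annotated on the plasmid, which is consistent with the stated constitutive expression in hosts that lack significant lac repressor. No tags or fusion partners are recorded, so the product is free mCherry. The plasmid serves to label cells fluorescently for imaging. The depositor points to a published example of its use, but the record gives no details of that application.
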