Features (pLannotate 1.2.2; 22 found; start..end, strand, type, name):
    650..969     -  CDS            bla(M) (fragment): β-lactamase lacking the signal sequence; bla(M); allows cytosolic expression of β-lactamase
    996..1013    +  promoter       tet promoter (fragment): E. coli promoter for tetracycline efflux protein gene
   1186..1215    +  promoter       trc promoter: strong E. coli promoter; hybrid between the trp and lac UV5 promoters
   1223..1239    +  protein_bind   lac operator: The lac repressor binds to the lac operator to inhibit transcription in E. coli. This inhibition can be relieved by adding lactose or isopropyl-β-D-thiogalactopyranoside (IPTG). lac repressor encoded by lacI
   1322..2029    +  CDS            mCherry: mCherry is a basic (constitutively fluorescent) red fluorescent protein published in 2004, derived from Discosoma sp.. It is reported to be a very rapidly-maturing monomer with low acid sensitivity.
   2122..2237    +  ncRNA          5S rRNA: Accession: RF00001 - 5S ribosomal RNA
   2241..2327    +  terminator     rrnB T1 terminator: Escherichia coli rrnB; transcription terminator T1 from the E. coli rrnB gene
   2419..2446    +  terminator     rrnB T2 terminator: transcription terminator T2 from the E. coli rrnB gene
   2465..2556    +  promoter       AmpR promoter: bla
   2557..3417    +  CDS            AmpR: β-lactamase; bla; confers resistance to ampicillin, carbenicillin, and related antibiotics
   3588..4176    +  rep_origin     ori: high-copy-number ColE1/pMB1/pBR322/pUC origin of replication
   4362..4502    -  misc_feature   bom: basis of mobility region from pBR322
   4604..4795    -  CDS            rop: Rop protein, which maintains plasmids at low copy number; rop
   4812..5192    +  CDS            YPB1_ECOLX: Protein predicted: Swiss-Prot protein existence level 4. From Escherichia coli.
   5434..6334    -  CDS            TcR (fragment): tetracycline efflux protein; tet; confers resistance to tetracycline
   6356..6381    +  CDS            bla(M) (fragment): β-lactamase lacking the signal sequence; bla(M); allows cytosolic expression of β-lactamase
   6384..6669    -  CDS            traJ (fragment): oriT-recognizing protein; traJ
   6702..6811    -  oriT           oriT: incP origin of transfer
   7037..7432    +  CDS            traK: TRAK4_ECOLX - Experimental evidence at protein level: Swiss-Prot protein existence level 1. From Escherichia coli.
   7428..7526    -  CDS            bla (fragment): BLO2_SALTM - Also known as oxa2. Experimental evidence at protein level: Swiss-Prot protein existence level 1. This is an oxacillin-hydrolyzing beta-lactamase. From Salmonella typhimurium.
   7581..8414    -  CDS            pRO1600 Rep: replication protein for the broad-host-range plasmid pRO1600 from Pseudomonas aeruginosa&nbsp
   8428..311     +  rep_origin     pRO1600 oriV (across the origin): broad-host-range origin of replication from Pseudomonas aeruginosa plasmid pRO1600; requires the pRO1600 Rep protein for replication (West et al., 1994)
>Addgene plasmid #62550 | pMF440 | depositor full sequence | sequence record 397042 | Depositor Sequence
AAATCCGTCCCTTTACAACAACAAATCCGTCCCTTCTTAACAACAAATCCGTCCCTTAATGGCAACAAAT
CCGTCCCTTTTTAAACTCTACAGGCCACGGATTACGTGGCCTGTAGACGTCCTAAAAGGTTTAAAAGGGA
AAAGGAAGAAAAGGGTGGAAACGCAAAAAACGCACCACTACGTGGCCCCGTTGGGGCCGCATTTGTGCCC
CTGAAGGGGCGGGGGAGGCGTCTGGGCAATCCCCGTTTTACCAGTCCCCTATCGCCGCCTGAGAGGGCGC
AGGAAGCGAGTAATCAGGGTATCGAGGCGGATTCACCCTTGGCGTCCAACCAGCGGCACCAGCGGCGCCT
GAGAGGCCTACAGAGCGGTTGGACACCAAGGGGAGGGGCTAAGACCGGTTTATCAGTCCCCTTTCCCTCG
TTTCTTTCCAACGCGATAGCCCAGCAAGGCCGCCACCGTTGCCACCGTCACCCCAGCAAGCACAGCCAGT
GGCGTGTAATTGGGGTCTGACGCTCAGTGGAACGAAAACTCACGTTAAGGGATTTTGGTCATGAGATTAT
CAAAAAGGATCTTCACCTAGATCCTTTTAAATTAAAAATGAAGTTTTAAATCAATCTAAAGTATATATGA
GTAAACTTGGTCTGACAGTTACCAATGCTTAATCAGTGAGGCACCTATCTCAGCGATCTGTCTATTTCGT
TCATCCATAGTTGCCTGACTCCCCGTCGTGTAGATAACTACGATACGGGAGGGCTTACCATCTGGCCCCA
GTGCTGCAATGATACCGCGAGATCCACGCTCACCGGCTCCAGATTTATCAGCAATAAACCAGCCAGCCGG
AAGGGCCGAGCGCAGAAGTGGTCCTGCAACTTTATCCGCCTCCATCCAGTCTATTAATTGTTGCCGGGAA
GCTAGAGTAAGTAGTTCGCCAGTTAATAGTTTGCGCAACGTTGTTGCCATTGCTGCAGGTCGACGGATCC
GGGGAATTCTCATGTTTGACAGCTTATCATCGACTGCACGGTGCACCAATGCTTCTGGCGTCAGGCAGCC
ATCGGAAGCTGTGGTATGGCTGTGCAGGTCGTAAATCACTGCATAATTCGTGTCGCTCAAGGCGCACTCC
CGTTCTGGATAATGTTTTTTGCGCCGACATCATAACGGTTCTGGCAAATATTCTGAAATGAGCTGTTGAC
AATTAATCATCCGGCTCGTATAATGTGTGGAATTGTGAGCGGATAACAATTTCACACAGGAAACAGACCA
TGGCTGCAGTCTAGACTCGAGGGTACCAGATCTCTGCAGCCAAGCTTAGGAGATCGATCATATGGTGAGC
AAGGGCGAGGAGGATAACATGGCCATCATCAAGGAGTTCATGCGCTTCAAGGTGCACATGGAGGGCTCCG
TGAACGGCCACGAGTTCGAGATCGAGGGCGAGGGCGAGGGCCGCCCCTACGAGGGCACCCAGACCGCCAA
GCTGAAGGTGACCAAGGGTGGCCCCCTGCCCTTCGCCTGGGACATCCTGTCCCCTCAGTTCATGTACGGC
TCCAAGGCCTACGTGAAGCACCCCGCCGACATCCCCGACTACTTGAAGCTGTCCTTCCCCGAGGGCTTCA
AGTGGGAGCGCGTGATGAACTTCGAGGACGGCGGCGTGGTGACCGTGACCCAGGACTCCTCCCTGCAGGA
CGGCGAGTTCATCTACAAGGTGAAGCTGCGCGGCACCAACTTCCCCTCCGACGGCCCCGTAATGCAGAAG
AAGACCATGGGCTGGGAGGCCTCCTCCGAGCGGATGTACCCCGAGGACGGCGCCCTGAAGGGCGAGATCA
AGCAGAGGCTGAAGCTGAAGGACGGCGGCCACTACGACGCTGAGGTCAAGACCACCTACAAGGCCAAGAA
GCCCGTGCAGCTGCCCGGCGCCTACAACGTCAACATCAAGTTAGACATCACCTCCCACAACGAGGACTAC
ACCATCGTGGAACAGTACGAACGCGCCGAGGGCCGCCACTCCACCGGCGGCATGGACGAGCTGTACAAGT
AGAAGCTTGGCTGTTTTGGCGGATGAGAGAAGATTTTCAGCCTGATACAGATTAAATCAGAACGCAGAAG
CGGTCTGATAAAACAGAATTTGCCTGGCGGCAGTAGCGCGGTGGTCCCACCTGACCCCATGCCGAACTCA
GAAGTGAAACGCCGTAGCGCCGATGGTAGTGTGGGGTCTCCCCATGCGAGAGTAGGGAACTGCCAGGCAT
CAAATAAAACGAAAGGCTCAGTCGAAAGACTGGGCCTTTCGTTTTATCTGTTGTTTGTCGGTGAACGCTC
TCCTGAGTAGGACAAATCCGCCGGGAGCGGATTTGAACGTTGCGAAGCAACGGCCCGGAGGGTGGCGGGC
AGGACGCCCGCCATAAACTGCCAGGCATCAAATTAAGCAGAAGGCCATCCTGACGGATGGCCTTTTTGCG
TTTCTACAAACTCTTTTGTTTATTTTTCTAAATACATTCAAATATGTATCCGCTCATGAGACAATAACCC
TGATAAATGCTTCAATAATATTGAAAAAGGAAGAGTATGAGTATTCAACATTTCCGTGTCGCCCTTATTC
CCTTTTTTGCGGCATTTTGCCTTCCTGTTTTTGCTCACCCAGAAACGCTGGTGAAAGTAAAAGATGCTGA
AGATCAGTTGGGTGCACGAGTGGGTTACATCGAACTGGATCTCAACAGCGGTAAGATCCTTGAGAGTTTT
CGCCCCGAAGAACGTTTTCCAATGATGAGCACTTTTAAAGTTCTGCTATGTGGCGCGGTATTATCCCGTG
TTGACGCCGGGCAAGAGCAACTCGGTCGCCGCATACACTATTCTCAGAATGACTTGGTTGAGTACTCACC
AGTCACAGAAAAGCATCTTACGGATGGCATGACAGTAAGAGAATTATGCAGTGCTGCCATAACCATGAGT
GATAACACTGCGGCCAACTTACTTCTGACAACGATCGGAGGACCGAAGGAGCTAACCGCTTTTTTGCACA
ACATGGGGGATCATGTAACTCGCCTTGATCGTTGGGAACCGGAGCTGAATGAAGCCATACCAAACGACGA
GCGTGACACCACGATGCCTGTAGCAATGGCAACAACGTTGCGCAAACTATTAACTGGCGAACTACTTACT
CTAGCTTCCCGGCAACAATTAATAGACTGGATGGAGGCGGATAAAGTTGCAGGACCACTTCTGCGCTCGG
CCCTTCCGGCTGGCTGGTTTATTGCTGATAAATCTGGAGCCGGTGAGCGTGGGTCTCGCGGTATCATTGC
AGCACTGGGGCCAGATGGTAAGCCCTCCCGTATCGTAGTTATCTACACGACGGGGAGTCAGGCAACTATG
GATGAACGAAATAGACAGATCGCTGAGATAGGTGCCTCACTGATTAAGCATTGGTAACTGTCAGACCAAG
TTTACTCATATATACTTTAGATTGATTTAAAACTTCATTTTTAATTTAAAAGGATCTAGGTGAAGATCCT
TTTTGATAATCTCATGACCAAAATCCCTTAACGTGAGTTTTCGTTCCACTGAGCGTCAGACCCCGTAGAA
AAGATCAAAGGATCTTCTTGAGATCCTTTTTTTCTGCGCGTAATCTGCTGCTTGCAAACAAAAAAACCAC
CGCTACCAGCGGTGGTTTGTTTGCCGGATCAAGAGCTACCAACTCTTTTTCCGAAGGTAACTGGCTTCAG
CAGAGCGCAGATACCAAATACTGTCCTTCTAGTGTAGCCGTAGTTAGGCCACCACTTCAAGAACTCTGTA
GCACCGCCTACATACCTCGCTCTGCTAATCCTGTTACCAGTGGCTGCTGCCAGTGGCGATAAGTCGTGTC
TTACCGGGTTGGACTCAAGACGATAGTTACCGGATAAGGCGCAGCGGTCGGGCTGAACGGGGGGTTCGTG
CACACAGCCCAGCTTGGAGCGAACGACCTACACCGAACTGAGATACCTACAGCGTGAGCTATGAGAAAGC
GCCACGCTTCCCGAAGGGAGAAAGGCGGACAGGTATCCGGTAAGCGGCAGGGTCGGAACAGGAGAGCGCA
CGAGGGAGCTTCCAGGGGGAAACGCCTGGTATCTTTATAGTCCTGTCGGGTTTCGCCACCTCTGACTTGA
GCGTCGATTTTTGTGATGCTCGTCAGGGGGGCGGAGCCTATGGAAAAACGCCAGCAACGCGGCCTTTTTA
CGGTTCCTGGCCTTTTGCTGGCCTTTTGCTCACATGTTCTTTCCTGCGTTATCCCCTGATTCTGTGGATA
ACCGTATTACCGCCTTTGAGTGAGCTGATACCGCTCGCCGCAGCCGAACGACCGAGCGCAGCGAGTCAGT
GAGCGAGGAAGCGGAAGAGCGCCTGATGCGGTATTTTCTCCTTACGCATCTGTGCGGTATTTCACACCGC
ATATGGTGCACTCTCAGTACAATCTGCTCTGATGCCGCATAGTTAAGCCAGTATACACTCCGCTATCGCT
ACGTGACTGGGTCATGGCTGCGCCCCGACACCCGCCAACACCCGCTGACGCGCCCTGACGGGCTTGTCTG
CTCCCGGCATCCGCTTACAGACAAGCTGTGACCGTCTCCGGGAGCTGCATGTGTCAGAGGTTTTCACCGT
CATCACCGAAACGCGCGAGGCAGCTGCGGTAAAGCTCATCAGCGTGGTCGTGAAGCGATTCACAGATGTC
TGCCTGTTCATCCGCGTCCAGCTCGTTGAGTTTCTCCAGAAGCGTTAATGTCTGGCTTCTGATAAAGCGG
GCCATGTTAAGGGCGGTTTTTTCCTGTTTGGTCACTGATGCCTCCGTGTAAGGGGGATTTCTGTTCATGG
GGGTAATGATACCGATGAAACGAGAGAGGATGCTCACGATACGGGTTACTGATGATGAACATGCCCGGTT
ACTGGAACGTTGTGAGGGTAAACAACTGGCGGTATGGATGCGGCGGGACCAGAGAAAAATCACTCAGGGT
CAATGCCAGCGCTTCGTTAATACAGATGTAGGTGTTCCACAGGGTAGCCAGCAGCATCCTGCGATGCAGA
TCCGGAACATAATGGTGCAGGGCGCTGACTTCCGCGTTTCCAGACTTTACGAAACACGGAAACCGAAGAC
CATTCATGTTGTTGCTCAGGTCGCAGACGTTTTGCAGCAGCAGTCGCTTCACGTTCGCTCGCGTATCGGT
GATTCATTCTGCTAACCAGTAAGGCAACCCCGCCAGCCTAGCCGGGTCCTCAACGACAGGAGCACGATCA
TGCGCACCCGTGGCCAGGACCCAACGCTGCCCGAGATGCGCCGCGTGCGGCTGCTGGAGATGGCGGACGC
GATGGATATGTTCTGCCAAGGGTTGGTTTGCGCATTCACAGTTCTCCGCAAGAATTGATTGGCTCCAATT
CTTGGAGTGGTGAATCCGTTAGCGAGGTGCCGCCGGCTTCCATTCAGGTCGAGGTGGCCCGGCTCCATGC
ACCGCGACGCAACGCGGGGAGGCAGACAAGGTATAGGGCGGCGCCTACAATCCATGCCAACCCGTTCCAT
GTGCTCGCCGAGGCGGCATAAATCGCCGTGACGATCAGCGGTCCAATGATCGAAGTTAGGCTGGTAAGAG
CCGCGAGCGATCCTTGAAGCTGTCCCTGATGGTCGTCATCTACCTGCCTGGACAGCATGGCCTGCAACGC
GGGCATCCCGATGCCGCCGGAAGCGAGAAGAATCATAATGGGGAAGGCCATCCAGCCTCGCGTCGCGAAC
GCCAGCAAGACGTAGCCCAGCGCGTCGGCCGCCATGCCGGCGATAATGGCCTGCTTCTCGCCGAAACGTT
TGGTGGCGGGACCAGTGACGAAGGCTTGAGCGAGGGCGTGCAAGATTCCGAATACCGCAAGCGACAGGCC
GATCATCGTCGCGCTCCAGCGAAAGCGGTCCTCGCCGAAAATGACCCAGAGCGCTGCCGGCACCTGTCCT
ACGAGTTGCATGATAAAGAAGACAGTCATAAGTGCGGCGACGATAGTCATGCCCCGCGCCCACCGGAAGG
AGCTGACTGGGTTGAAGGCTCTCAAGGGCATCGGTCGACGCTCTCCCTTATGCGACTCCTGCATTAGGAA
GCAGCCCAGTAGTAGGTTGAGGCCGTTGAGCACCGCCGCCGCAAGGAATGGTGCATGCAAGGAGATGGCG
CCCAACAGTCCCCCGGCCACGGGGCCTGCCACCATACCCACGCCGAAACAAGCGCTCATGAGCCCGAAGT
GGCGAGCCCGATCTTCCCCATCGGTGATGTCGGCGATATAGGCGCCAGCAACCGCACCTGTGGCGCCGGT
GATGCCGGCCACGATGCGTCCGGCGTAGAGGATCTTCCATACCTACCAGTTCTGCGCCTGCAGCAATGGC
AACAACGTTGCCCGGATCGTGGCATCACCGAACCGCGCCGTGCGCGGGTCGTCGGTGAGCCAGAGTTTCA
GCAGGCCGCCCAGGCGGCCCAGGTCGCCATTGATGCGGGCCAGCTCGCGGACGTGCTCATAGTCCACGAC
GCCCGTGATTTTGTAGCCCTGGCCGACGGCCAGCAGGTAGGCCGACAGGCTCATGCCGGCCGCCGCCGCC
TTTTCCTCAATCGCTCTTCGTTCGTCTGGAAGGCAGTACACCTTGATAGGTGGGCTGCCCTTCCTGGTTG
GCTTGGTTTCATCAGCCATCCGCTTGCCCTCATCTGTTACGCCGGCGGTAGCCGGCCAGCCTCGCAGAGC
AGGATTCCCGTTGAGCACCGCCAGGTGCGAATAAGGGACAGTGAAGAAGGAACACCCGCTCGCGGGTGGG
CCTACTTCACCTATCCTGCCCGGCTGACGCCGTTGGATACACCAAGGAAAGTCTACACGAACCCTTTGGC
AAAATCCTGTATATCGTGCGAAAAAGGATGGATATACCGAAAAAATCGCTATAATGACCCCGAAGCAGGG
TTATGCAGCGGAAAAGCGCTGCTTCCCTGCTGTTTTGTGGAATATCTACCGACTGGAAACAGGCAAATGC
AGGAAATTACTGAACTGAGGGGACAGGCGAGAGACGATGCCAAAGAGCTACACCGACGAGCTGGCCGAGT
GGGTTGAATCCCGCGCGGCCAAGAAGCGCCGGCGTGATGAGGCTGCGGTTGCGTTCCTGGCGGTGAGGGC
GGATGTCGAGGCGGCGTTAGCGTCCGGCTATGCGCTCGTCACCATTTGGGAGCACATGCGGGAAACGGGG
AAGGTCAAGTTCTCCTACGAGACGTTCCGCTCGCACGCCAGGCGGCACATCAAGGCCAAGCCCGCCGATG
TGCCCGCACCGCAGGCCAAGGCTGCGGAACCCGCGCCGGCACCCAAGACGCCGGAGCCACGGCGGCCGAA
GCAGGGGGGCAAGGCTGAAAAGCCGGCCCCCGCTGCGGCCCCGACCGGCTTCACCTTCAACCCAACACCG
GACAAAAAGGATCGGCGTTGCCATAGTCGATTTTCTTCAAATAGCGCCGAGCTTTGTCATCACCAATTTC
CTTTGCAAATAGCTCATACACCCAAACAGTAGAATTCCCCGGATCCGTCGACCTGCAGAAAGGCAGGCCG
GGCCGTGGTGGCCACGGCCTCTAGGCCAGATCCAGCGGCATCTGGGTTAGTCGAGCGCGGGCCGCTTCCC
ATGTCTCACCAGGGCGAGCCTGTTTCGCGATCTCAGCATCTGAAATCTTCCCGGCCTTGCGCTTCGCTGG
GGCCTTACCCACCGCCTTGGCGGGCTTCTTCGGTCCAAAACTGAACAACAGATGTGTGACCTTGCGCCCG
GTCTTTCGCTGCGCCCACTCCACCTGTAGCGGGCTGTGCTCGTTGATCTGCGTCACGGCTGGATCAAGCA
CTCGCAACTTGAAGTCCTTGATCGAGGGATACCGGCCTTCCAGTTGAAACCACTTTCGCAGCTGGTCAAT
TTCTATTTCGCGCTGGCCGATGCTGTCCCATTGCATGAGCAGCTCGTAAAGCCTGATCGCGTGGGTGCTG
TCCATCTTGGCCACGTCAGCCAAGGCGTATTTGGTGAACTGTTTGGTGAGTTCCGTCAGGTACGGCAGCA
TGTCTTTGGTGAACCTGAGTTCTACACGGCCCTCACCCTCCCGGTAGATGATTGTTTGCACCCAGCCGGT
AATCATCACACTCGGTCTTTTCCCCTTGCCATTGGGCTCTTGGGTTAACCGGACTTCCCGCCGTTTCAGG
CGCAGGGCCGCTTCTTTGAGCTGGTTGTAGGAAGATTCGATAGGGACACCCGCCATCGTCGCTATGTCCT
CCGCCGTCACTGAATACATCACTTCATCGGTGACAGGCTCGCTCCTCTTCACCTGGCTAATACAGGCCAG
AACGATCCGCTGTTCCTGAACACTGAGGCGATACGCGGCCTCGACCAGGGCATTGCTTTTGTAAACCATT
GGGGGTGAGGCCACGTTCGACATTCCTTGTGTATAAGGGGACACTGTATCTGCGTCCCACAATACAAC
