>Addgene plasmid #62550 | pMF440 | addgene partial sequence | sequence record 108098 | M13pUC-Rev 5'-AGCGGATAACAATTTCACACAGG-3'
GATCTCTGCAGCCAAGCTTAGGAGATCGATCATATGGTGAGCAAGGGCGAGGAGGATAACATGGCCATCA
TCAAGGAGTTCATGCGCTTCAAGGTGCACATGGAGGGCTCCGTGAACGGCCACGAGTTCGAGATCGAGGG
CGAGGGCGAGGGCCGCCCCTACGAGGGCACCCAGACCGCCAAGCTGAAGGTGACCAAGGGTGGCCCCCTG
CCCTTCGCCTGGGACATCCTGTCCCCTCAGTTCATGTACGGCTCCAAGGCCTACGTGAAGCACCCCGCCG
ACATCCCCGACTACTTGAAGCTGTCCTTCCCCGAGGGCTTCAAGTGGGAGCGCGTGATGAACTTCGAGGA
CGGCGGCGTGGTGACCGTGACCCAGGACTCCTCCCTGCAGGACGGCGAGTTCATCTACAAGGTGAAGCTG
CGCGGCACCAACTTCCCCTCCGACGGCCCCGTAATGCAGAAGAAGACCATGGGCTGGGAGGCCTCCTCCG
AGCGGATGTACCCCGAGGACGGCGCCCTGAAGGGCGAGATCAAGCAGAGGCTGAAGCTGAAGGACGGCGG
CCACTACGACGCTGAGGTCAAGACCACCTACAAGGCCAAGAAGCCCGTGCAGCTGCCCGGCGCCTACAAC
GTCAACATCAAGTTAGACATCACCTCCCACAACGAGGACTACACCATCGTGGAACAGTACGAACGCGCCG
AGGGCCGCCACTCCACCGGCGGCATGGACGAGCTGTACAAGTAGAAGCTTGGCTGTTTTGGCGGATGAGA
GAAGATTTTCAGCCTGATACAGATTAAATCAGAACGCAGAAGCGGTCTGATAA
