>Addgene plasmid #62550 | pMF440 | addgene partial sequence | sequence record 108201 | mCherry-F 5'-ccccgtaatgcagaagaaga-3'
CCCCGAGGACGGCGCCCTGAAGGGCGAGATCAAGCAGAGGCTGAAGCTGAAGGACGGCGGCCACTACGAC
GCTGAGGTCAAGACCACCTACAAGGCCAAGAAGCCCGTGCAGCTGCCCGGCGCCTACAACGTCAACATCA
AGTTAGACATCACCTCCCACAACGAGGACTACACCATCGTGGAACAGTACGAACGCGCCGAGGGCCGCCA
CTCCACCGGCGGCATGGACGAGCTGTACAAGTAGAAGCTTGGCTGTTTTGGCGGATGAGAGAAGATTTTC
AGCCTGATACAGATTAAATCAGAACGCAGAAGCGGTCTGATAAAACAGAATTTGCCTGGCGGCAGTAGCG
CGGTGGTCCCACCTGACCCCATGCCGAACTCAGAAGTGAAACGCCGTAGCGCCGATGGTAGTGTGGGGTC
TCCCCATGCGAGAGTAGGGAACTGCCAGGCATCAAATAAAACGAAAGGCTCAGTCGAAAGACTGGGCCTT
TCGTTTTATCTGTTGTTTGTCGGTGAACGCTCTCCTGAGTAGGACAAATCCGCCGGGAGCGGATTTGAAC
GTTGCGAAGCAACGGCCCGGAGGGGTGGCGGGCAGGACGCCCGCCATAAACTGCCAGGCATCAAATTAAG
CAGAAGGCCATCCTGACGGATGGCCTTTTTGCGTTTCTACAAACTCTTTTG
